>Addgene plasmid #84246 | pSLQ2840 pPB: CAG-Puro-WPRE PGK-VPR-tagBFP-SadCas9 | depositor full sequence | sequence record 160889 | pSLQ2840 pPB: CAG-Puro-WPRE PGK-VPR-tagBFP-SadCas9 sequence 12211 bps
CCATGGTCGAGGTGAGCCCCACGTTCTGCTTCACTCTCCCCATCTCCCCCCCCTCCCCACCCCCAATTTT
GTATTTATTTATTTTTTAATTATTTTGTGCAGCGATGGGGGCGGGGGGGGGGGGGGGGCGCGCGCCAGGC
GGGGCGGGGCGGGGCGAGGGGCGGGGCGGGGCGAGGCGGAGAGGTGCGGCGGCAGCCAATCAGAGCGGCG
CGCTCCGAAAGTTTCCTTTTATGGCGAGGCGGCGGCGGCGGCGGCCCTATAAAAAGCGAAGCGCGCGGCG
GGCGGGGAGTCGCTGCGACGCTGCCTTCGCCCCGTGCCCCGCTCCGCCGCCGCCTCGCGCCGCCCGCCCC
GGCTCTGACTGACCGCGTTACTCCCACAGGTGAGCGGGCGGGACGGCCCTTCTCCTCCGGGCTGTAATTA
GCGCTTGGTTTAATGACGGCTTGTTTCTTTTCTGTGGCTGCGTGAAAGCCTTGAGGGGCTCCGGGAGGGC
CCTTTGTGCGGGGGGAGCGGCTCGGGGGGTGCGTGCGTGTGTGTGTGCGTGGGGAGCGCCGCGTGCGGCT
CCGCGCTGCCCGGCGGCTGTGAGCGCTGCGGGCGCGGCGCGGGGCTTTGTGCGCTCCGCAGTGTGCGCGA
GGGGAGCGCGGCCGGGGGCGGTGCCCCGCGGTGCGGGGGGGGCTGCGAGGGGAACAAAGGCTGCGTGCGG
GGTGTGTGCGTGGGGGGGTGAGCAGGGGGTGTGGGCGCGTCGGTCGGGCTGCAACCCCCCCTGCACCCCC
CTCCCCGAGTTGCTGAGCACGGCCCGGCTTCGGGTGCGGGGCTCCGTACGGGGCGTGGCGCGGGGCTCGC
CGTGCCGGGCGGGGGGTGGCGGCAGGTGGGGGTGCCGGGCGGGGCGGGGCCGCCTCGGGCCGGGGAGGGC
TCGGGGGAGGGGCGCGGCGGCCCCCGGAGCGCCGGCGGCTGTCGAGGCGCGGCGAGCCGCAGCCATTGCC
TTTTATGGTAATCGTGCGAGAGGGCGCAGGGACTTCCTTTGTCCCAAATCTGTGCGGAGCCGAAATCTGG
GAGGCGCCGCCGCACCCCCTCTAGCGGGCGCGGGGCGAAGCGGTGCGGCGCCGGCAGGAAGGAAATGGGC
GGGGAGGGCCTTCGTGCGTCGCCGCGCCGCCGTCCCCTTCTCCCTCTCCAGCCTCGGGGCTGTCCGCGGG
GGGACGGCTGCCTTCGGGGGGGACGGGGCAGGGCGGGGTTCGGCTTCTGGCGTGTGACCGGCGGCTCTAG
AGCCTCTGCTAACCATGTTCATGCCTTCTTCTTTTTCCTACAGCTCCTGGGCAACGTGCTGGTTATTGTG
CTGTCTCATCATTTTGGCAAAGAATTCGCCACCATGACCATGACCGAGTACAAGCCCACGGTGCGCCTCG
CCACCCGCGACGACGTCCCCAGGGCCGTACGCACCCTCGCCGCCGCGTTCGCCGACTACCCCGCCACGCG
CCACACCGTCGATCCGGACCGCCACATCGAGCGGGTCACCGAGCTGCAAGAACTCTTCCTCACGCGCGTC
GGGCTCGACATCGGCAAGGTGTGGGTCGCGGACGACGGCGCCGCGGTGGCGGTCTGGACCACGCCGGAGA
GCGTCGAAGCGGGGGCGGTGTTCGCCGAGATCGGCCCGCGCATGGCCGAGTTGAGCGGTTCCCGGCTGGC
CGCGCAGCAACAGATGGAAGGCCTCCTGGCGCCGCACCGGCCCAAGGAGCCCGCGTGGTTCCTGGCCACC
GTCGGCGTCTCGCCCGACCACCAGGGCAAGGGTCTGGGCAGCGCCGTCGTGCTCCCCGGAGTGGAGGCGG
CCGAGCGCGCCGGGGTGCCCGCCTTCCTGGAGACCTCCGCGCCCCGCAACCTCCCCTTCTACGAGCGGCT
CGGCTTCACCGTCACCGCCGACGTCGAGGTGCCCGAAGGACCGCGCACCTGGTGCATGACCCGCAAGCCC
GGTGCCTGAGTTTAAACCATGCAAGCTTGATATCAAGCTTATCGATAATCAACCTCTGGATTACAAAATT
TGTGAAAGATTGACTGGTATTCTTAACTATGTTGCTCCTTTTACGCTATGTGGATACGCTGCTTTAATGC
CTTTGTATCATGCTATTGCTTCCCGTATGGCTTTCATTTTCTCCTCCTTGTATAAATCCTGGTTGCTGTC
TCTTTATGAGGAGTTGTGGCCCGTTGTCAGGCAACGTGGCGTGGTGTGCACTGTGTTTGCTGACGCAACC
CCCACTGGTTGGGGCATTGCCACCACCTGTCAGCTCCTTTCCGGGACTTTCGCTTTCCCCCTCCCTATTG
CCACGGCGGAACTCATCGCCGCCTGCCTTGCCCGCTGCTGGACAGGGGCTCGGCTGTTGGGCACTGACAA
TTCCGTGGTGTTGTCGGGGAAATCATCGTCCTTTCCTTGGCTGCTCGCCTGTGTTGCCACCTGGATTCTG
CGCGGGACGTCCTTCTGCTACGTCCCTTCGGCCCTCAATCCAGCGGACCTTCCTTCCCGCGGCCTGCTGC
CGGCTCTGCGGCCTCTTCCGCGTCTTCGCCTTCGCCCTCAGACGAGTCGGATCTCCCTTTGGGCCGCCTC
CCCGCATCCTGCAGGTAATTCTACCGGGTAGGGGAGGCGCTTTTCCCAAGGCAGTCTGGAGCATGCGCTT
TAGCAGCCCCGCTGGGCACTTGGCGCTACACAAGTGGCCTCTGGCCTCGCACACATTCCACATCCACCGG
TAGGCGCCAACCGGCTCCGTTCTTTGGTGGCCCCTTCGCGCCACCTTCTACTCCTCCCCTAGTCAGGAAG
TTCCCCCCCGCCCCGCAGCTCGCGTCGTGCAGGACGTGACAAATGGAAGTAGCACGTCTCACTAGGCTCG
TGCAGATGGACAGCACCGCTGAGCAATGGAAGCGGGTAGGCCTTTGGGGCAGCGGCCAATAGCAGCTTTG
CTCCTTCGCTTTCTGGGCTCAGAGGCTGGGAAGGGGTGGGTCCGGGGGCGGGCTCAGGGGCGGGCTCAGG
GGCGGGGCGGGCGCCCGAAGGTCCTCCGGAGGCCCGGCATTCTGCACGCTTCAAAAGCGCACGTCTGCCG
CGCTGTTCTCCTCTTCCTCATCTCCGGGCCTTTCGACCTGCAGCCCAAGCTTGTCGACGCCACCATGGAT
GCTTTAGACGATTTTGACTTAGATATGCTTGGTTCAGACGCGTTAGACGACTTCGACCTAGACATGTTAG
GCTCAGATGCATTGGACGACTTCGATTTAGATATGTTGGGCTCCGATGCCCTAGATGACTTTGATCTAGA
TATGCTAGGTAGTCCCAAAAAGAAGAGGAAAGTGGGATCCCAGTATCTGCCCGACACAGATGATAGACAC
CGAATCGAAGAGAAACGCAAGCGAACGTATGAAACCTTCAAATCGATCATGAAGAAATCGCCCTTCTCGG
GTCCGACCGATCCCAGGCCCCCACCGAGAAGGATTGCGGTCCCGTCCCGCTCGTCGGCCAGCGTGCCGAA
GCCTGCGCCGCAGCCCTACCCCTTCACGTCGAGCCTGAGCACAATCAATTATGACGAGTTCCCGACGATG
GTGTTCCCCTCGGGACAAATCTCACAAGCCTCGGCGCTCGCACCAGCGCCTCCCCAAGTCCTTCCGCAAG
CGCCTGCCCCAGCGCCTGCACCGGCAATGGTGTCCGCCCTCGCACAGGCCCCTGCGCCCGTCCCCGTGCT
CGCGCCTGGACCGCCCCAGGCGGTCGCTCCACCGGCTCCGAAGCCGACGCAGGCCGGAGAGGGAACACTC
TCCGAAGCACTTCTTCAACTCCAGTTTGATGACGAGGATCTTGGAGCACTCCTTGGAAACTCGACAGACC
CTGCGGTGTTTACCGACCTCGCGTCAGTAGATAACTCCGAATTTCAGCAGCTTTTGAACCAGGGTATCCC
GGTCGCGCCACATACAACGGAGCCCATGTTGATGGAATACCCCGAAGCAATCACGAGACTTGTGACGGGA
GCGCAGCGGCCTCCCGATCCCGCACCCGCACCTTTGGGGGCACCTGGCCTCCCTAACGGACTTTTGAGCG
GCGACGAGGATTTCTCCTCCATCGCCGATATGGATTTCTCAGCCTTGCTGTCACAGATTTCCAGCGGCTC
TGGCAGCGGCAGCCGGGATTCCAGGGAAGGGATGTTTTTGCCGAAGCCTGAGGCCGGCTCCGCTATTAGT
GACGTGTTTGAGGGCCGCGAGGTGTGCCAGCCAAAACGAATCCGGCCATTTCATCCTCCAGGAAGTCCAT
GGGCCAACCGCCCACTCCCCGCCAGCCTCGCACCAACACCAACCGGTCCAGTACATGAGCCAGTCGGGTC
ACTGACCCCGGCACCAGTCCCTCAGCCACTGGATCCAGCGCCCGCAGTGACTCCCGAGGCCAGTCACCTG
TTGGAGGATCCCGATGAAGAGACGAGCCAGGCTGTCAAAGCCCTTCGGGAGATGGCCGATACTGTGATTC
CCCAGAAGGAAGAGGCTGCAATCTGTGGCCAAATGGACCTTTCCCATCCGCCCCCAAGGGGCCATCTGGA
TGAGCTGACAACCACACTTGAGTCCATGACCGAGGATCTGAACCTGGACTCACCCCTGACCCCGGAATTG
AACGAGATTCTGGATACCTTCCTGAACGACGAGTGCCTCTTGCATGCCATGCATATCAGCACAGGACTGT
CCATCTTCGACACATCTCTGTTTCATATGTCAAGCGCTGCAGGTGCTACCATGAGCGAGCTGATTAAGGA
GAACATGCACATGAAGCTGTACATGGAGGGCACCGTGGACAACCATCACTTCAAGTGCACATCCGAGGGC
GAAGGCAAGCCCTACGAGGGCACCCAGACCATGAGAATCAAGGTGGTCGAGGGCGGCCCTCTCCCCTTCG
CCTTCGACATCCTGGCTACTAGCTTCCTCTACGGCAGCAAGACCTTCATCAACCACACCCAGGGCATCCC
CGACTTCTTCAAGCAGTCCTTCCCTGAGGGCTTCACATGGGAGAGAGTCACCACATACGAAGACGGGGGC
GTGCTGACCGCTACCCAGGACACCAGCCTCCAGGACGGCTGCCTCATCTACAACGTCAAGATCAGAGGGG
TGAACTTCACATCCAACGGCCCTGTGATGCAGAAGAAAACACTCGGCTGGGAGGCCTTCACCGAGACGCT
GTACCCCGCTGACGGCGGCCTGGAAGGCAGAAACGACATGGCCCTGAAGCTCGTGGGCGGGAGCCATCTG
ATCGCAAACATCAAGACCACATATAGATCCAAGAAACCCGCTAAGAACCTCAAGATGCCTGGCGTCTACT
ATGTGGACTACAGACTGGAAAGAATCAAGGAGGCCAACAACGAGACCTACGTCGAGCAGCACGAGGTGGC
AGTGGCCAGATACTGCGACCTCCCTAGCAAACTGGGGCACAAGCTTAATGGTGGAGGCTCTGGAATGGCC
CCAAAGAAGAAGCGGAAGGTCGGTATCCACGGAGTCCCAGCAGCCAAGCGGAACTACATCCTGGGCCTGG
CCATCGGCATCACCAGCGTGGGCTACGGCATCATCGACTACGAGACACGGGACGTGATCGATGCCGGCGT
GCGGCTGTTCAAAGAGGCCAACGTGGAAAACAACGAGGGCAGGCGGAGCAAGAGAGGCGCCAGAAGGCTG
AAGCGGCGGAGGCGGCATAGAATCCAGAGAGTGAAGAAGCTGCTGTTCGACTACAACCTGCTGACCGACC
ACAGCGAGCTGAGCGGCATCAACCCCTACGAGGCCAGAGTGAAGGGCCTGAGCCAGAAGCTGAGCGAGGA
AGAGTTCTCTGCCGCCCTGCTGCACCTGGCCAAGAGAAGAGGCGTGCACAACGTGAACGAGGTGGAAGAG
GACACCGGCAACGAGCTGTCCACCAAAGAGCAGATCAGCCGGAACAGCAAGGCCCTGGAAGAGAAATACG
TGGCCGAACTGCAGCTGGAACGGCTGAAGAAAGACGGCGAAGTGCGGGGCAGCATCAACAGATTCAAGAC
CAGCGACTACGTGAAAGAAGCCAAACAGCTGCTGAAGGTGCAGAAGGCCTACCACCAGCTGGACCAGAGC
TTCATCGACACCTACATCGACCTGCTGGAAACCCGGCGGACCTACTATGAGGGACCTGGCGAGGGCAGCC
CCTTCGGCTGGAAGGACATCAAAGAATGGTACGAGATGCTGATGGGCCACTGCACCTACTTCCCCGAGGA
ACTGCGGAGCGTGAAGTACGCCTACAACGCCGACCTGTACAACGCCCTGAACGACCTGAACAATCTCGTG
ATCACCAGGGACGAGAACGAGAAGCTGGAATATTACGAGAAGTTCCAGATCATCGAGAACGTGTTCAAGC
AGAAGAAGAAGCCCACCCTGAAGCAGATCGCCAAAGAAATCCTCGTGAACGAAGAGGATATTAAGGGCTA
CAGAGTGACCAGCACCGGCAAGCCCGAGTTCACCAACCTGAAGGTGTACCACGACATCAAGGACATTACC
GCCCGGAAAGAGATTATTGAGAACGCCGAGCTGCTGGATCAGATTGCCAAGATCCTGACCATCTACCAGA
GCAGCGAGGACATCCAGGAAGAACTGACCAATCTGAACTCCGAGCTGACCCAGGAAGAGATCGAGCAGAT
CTCTAATCTGAAGGGCTATACCGGCACCCACAACCTGAGCCTGAAGGCCATCAACCTGATCCTGGACGAG
CTGTGGCACACCAACGACAACCAGATCGCTATCTTCAACCGGCTGAAGCTGGTGCCCAAGAAGGTGGACC
TGTCCCAGCAGAAAGAGATCCCCACCACCCTGGTGGACGACTTCATCCTGAGCCCCGTCGTGAAGAGAAG
CTTCATCCAGAGCATCAAAGTGATCAACGCCATCATCAAGAAGTACGGCCTGCCCAACGACATCATTATC
GAGCTGGCCCGCGAGAAGAACTCCAAGGACGCCCAGAAAATGATCAACGAGATGCAGAAGCGGAACCGGC
AGACCAACGAGCGGATCGAGGAAATCATCCGGACCACCGGCAAAGAGAACGCCAAGTACCTGATCGAGAA
GATCAAGCTGCACGACATGCAGGAAGGCAAGTGCCTGTACAGCCTGGAAGCCATCCCTCTGGAAGATCTG
CTGAACAACCCCTTCAACTATGAGGTGGACCACATCATCCCCAGAAGCGTGTCCTTCGACAACAGCTTCA
ACAACAAGGTGCTCGTGAAGCAGGAAGAAGCCAGCAAGAAGGGCAACCGGACCCCATTCCAGTACCTGAG
CAGCAGCGACAGCAAGATCAGCTACGAAACCTTCAAGAAGCACATCCTGAATCTGGCCAAGGGCAAGGGC
AGAATCAGCAAGACCAAGAAAGAGTATCTGCTGGAAGAACGGGACATCAACAGGTTCTCCGTGCAGAAAG
ACTTCATCAACCGGAACCTGGTGGATACCAGATACGCCACCAGAGGCCTGATGAACCTGCTGCGGAGCTA
CTTCAGAGTGAACAACCTGGACGTGAAAGTGAAGTCCATCAATGGCGGCTTCACCAGCTTTCTGCGGCGG
AAGTGGAAGTTTAAGAAAGAGCGGAACAAGGGGTACAAGCACCACGCCGAGGACGCCCTGATCATTGCCA
ACGCCGATTTCATCTTCAAAGAGTGGAAGAAACTGGACAAGGCCAAAAAAGTGATGGAAAACCAGATGTT
CGAGGAAAAGCAGGCCGAGAGCATGCCCGAGATCGAAACCGAGCAGGAGTACAAAGAGATCTTCATCACC
CCCCACCAGATCAAGCACATTAAGGACTTCAAGGACTACAAGTACAGCCACCGGGTGGACAAGAAGCCTA
ATAGAGAGCTGATTAACGACACCCTGTACTCCACCCGGAAGGACGACAAGGGCAACACCCTGATCGTGAA
CAATCTGAACGGCCTGTACGACAAGGACAATGACAAGCTGAAAAAGCTGATCAACAAGAGCCCCGAAAAG
CTGCTGATGTACCACCACGACCCCCAGACCTACCAGAAACTGAAGCTGATTATGGAACAGTACGGCGACG
AGAAGAATCCCCTGTACAAGTACTACGAGGAAACCGGGAACTACCTGACCAAGTACTCCAAAAAGGACAA
CGGCCCCGTGATCAAGAAGATTAAGTATTACGGCAACAAACTGAACGCCCATCTGGACATCACCGACGAC
TACCCCAACAGCAGAAACAAGGTCGTGAAGCTGTCCCTGAAGCCCTACAGATTCGACGTGTACCTGGACA
ATGGCGTGTACAAGTTCGTGACCGTGAAGAATCTGGATGTGATCAAAAAAGAAAACTACTACGAAGTGAA
TAGCAAGTGCTATGAGGAAGCTAAGAAGCTGAAGAAGATCAGCAACCAGGCCGAGTTTATCGCCTCCTTC
TACAACAACGATCTGATCAAGATCAACGGCGAGCTGTATAGAGTGATCGGCGTGAACAACGACCTGCTGA
ACCGGATCGAAGTGAACATGATCGACATCACCTACCGCGAGTACCTGGAAAACATGAACGACAAGAGGCC
CCCCAGGATCATTAAGACAATCGCCTCCAAGACCCAGAGCATTAAGAAGTACAGCACAGACATTCTGGGC
AACCTGTATGAAGTGAAATCTAAGAAGCACCCTCAGATCATCAAAAAGGGCAAAAGGCCGGCGGCCACGA
AAAAGGCCGGCCAGGCAAAAAAGAAAAAGTAACTCGAGCTAGTTAAAAGTTTTGTTACTTTATAGAAGAA
ATTTTGAGTTTTTGTTTTTTTTTAATAAATAAATAAACATAAATAAATTGTTTGTTGAATTTATTATTAG
TATGTAAGTGTAAATATAATAAAACTTAATATCTATTCAAATTAATAAATAAACCTCGATATACAGACCG
ATAAAACACATGCGTCAATTTTACGCATGATTATCTTTAACGTACGTCACAATATGATTATCTTTCTAGG
GTTAATCTAGTATACGCGTATGCGGCCGCTTAATTAATCCAGCTTTTGTTCCCTTTAGTGAGGGTTAATT
GCGCGCTTGGCGTAATCATGGTCATAGCTGTTTCCTGTGTGAAATTGTTATCCGCTCACAATTCCACACA
ACATACGAGCCGGAAGCATAAAGTGTAAAGCCTGGGGTGCCTAATGAGTGAGCTAACTCACATTAATTGC
GTTGCGCTCACTGCCCGCTTTCCAGTCGGGAAACCTGTCGTGCCAGCTGCATTAATGAATCGGCCAACGC
GCGGGGAGAGGCGGTTTGCGTATTGGGCGCTCTTCCGCTTCCTCGCTCACTGACTCGCTGCGCTCGGTCG
TTCGGCTGCGGCGAGCGGTATCAGCTCACTCAAAGGCGGTAATACGGTTATCCACAGAATCAGGGGATAA
CGCAGGAAAGAACATGTGAGCAAAAGGCCAGCAAAAGGCCAGGAACCGTAAAAAGGCCGCGTTGCTGGCG
TTTTTCCATAGGCTCCGCCCCCCTGACGAGCATCACAAAAATCGACGCTCAAGTCAGAGGTGGCGAAACC
CGACAGGACTATAAAGATACCAGGCGTTTCCCCCTGGAAGCTCCCTCGTGCGCTCTCCTGTTCCGACCCT
GCCGCTTACCGGATACCTGTCCGCCTTTCTCCCTTCGGGAAGCGTGGCGCTTTCTCATAGCTCACGCTGT
AGGTATCTCAGTTCGGTGTAGGTCGTTCGCTCCAAGCTGGGCTGTGTGCACGAACCCCCCGTTCAGCCCG
ACCGCTGCGCCTTATCCGGTAACTATCGTCTTGAGTCCAACCCGGTAAGACACGACTTATCGCCACTGGC
AGCAGCCACTGGTAACAGGATTAGCAGAGCGAGGTATGTAGGCGGTGCTACAGAGTTCTTGAAGTGGTGG
CCTAACTACGGCTACACTAGAAGGACAGTATTTGGTATCTGCGCTCTGCTGAAGCCAGTTACCTTCGGAA
AAAGAGTTGGTAGCTCTTGATCCGGCAAACAAACCACCGCTGGTAGCGGTGGTTTTTTTGTTTGCAAGCA
GCAGATTACGCGCAGAAAAAAAGGATCTCAAGAAGATCCTTTGATCTTTTCTACGGGGTCTGACGCTCAG
TGGAACGAAAACTCACGTTAAGGGATTTTGGTCATGAGATTATCAAAAAGGATCTTCACCTAGATCCTTT
TAAATTAAAAATGAAGTTTTAAATCAATCTAAAGTATATATGAGTAAACTTGGTCTGACAGTTACCAATG
CTTAATCAGTGAGGCACCTATCTCAGCGATCTGTCTATTTCGTTCATCCATAGTTGCCTGACTCCCCGTC
GTGTAGATAACTACGATACGGGAGGGCTTACCATCTGGCCCCAGTGCTGCAATGATACCGCGAGACCCAC
GCTCACCGGCTCCAGATTTATCAGCAATAAACCAGCCAGCCGGAAGGGCCGAGCGCAGAAGTGGTCCTGC
AACTTTATCCGCCTCCATCCAGTCTATTAATTGTTGCCGGGAAGCTAGAGTAAGTAGTTCGCCAGTTAAT
AGTTTGCGCAACGTTGTTGCCATTGCTACAGGCATCGTGGTGTCACGCTCGTCGTTTGGTATGGCTTCAT
TCAGCTCCGGTTCCCAACGATCAAGGCGAGTTACATGATCCCCCATGTTGTGCAAAAAAGCGGTTAGCTC
CTTCGGTCCTCCGATCGTTGTCAGAAGTAAGTTGGCCGCAGTGTTATCACTCATGGTTATGGCAGCACTG
CATAATTCTCTTACTGTCATGCCATCCGTAAGATGCTTTTCTGTGACTGGTGAGTACTCAACCAAGTCAT
TCTGAGAATAGTGTATGCGGCGACCGAGTTGCTCTTGCCCGGCGTCAATACGGGATAATACCGCGCCACA
TAGCAGAACTTTAAAAGTGCTCATCATTGGAAAACGTTCTTCGGGGCGAAAACTCTCAAGGATCTTACCG
CTGTTGAGATCCAGTTCGATGTAACCCACTCGTGCACCCAACTGATCTTCAGCATCTTTTACTTTCACCA
GCGTTTCTGGGTGAGCAAAAACAGGAAGGCAAAATGCCGCAAAAAAGGGAATAAGGGCGACACGGAAATG
TTGAATACTCATACTCTTCCTTTTTCAATATTATTGAAGCATTTATCAGGGTTATTGTCTCATGAGCGGA
TACATATTTGAATGTATTTAGAAAAATAAACAAATAGGGGTTCCGCGCACATTTCCCCGAAAAGTGCCAC
CTAAATTGTAAGCGTTAATATTTTGTTAAAATTCGCGTTAAATTTTTGTTAAATCAGCTCATTTTTTAAC
CAATAGGCCGAAATCGGCAAAATCCCTTATAAATCAAAAGAATAGACCGAGATAGGGT
[37 nt withheld, positions 11329-11365]
AAAGAACGTGGACTCCAACGTCAAAGG
[49 nt withheld, positions 11393-11441]
T
[91 nt withheld, positions 11443-11533]
G
[124 nt withheld, positions 11535-11658]
CCCATTCGCCATTCAGGCTGCGCAACTGTTGGGAAGGGCGATCGGTGCGGGCCTCTTCGCTATTACGCCA
GCTGGCGAAAGGGGGATGTGCTGCAAGGCGATTAAGTTGGGTAACGCCAGGGTTTTCCCAGTCACGACGT
TGTAAAACGACGGCCAGTGAGCGCGCGTAATACGACTCACTATAGGGCGAATTGGGGCGCGCCATTCTAG
ATTAACCCTAGAAAGATAGTCTGCGTAAAATTGACGCATGCATTCTTGAAATATTGCTCTCTCTTTCTAA
ATAGCGCGAATCCGTCGCTGTGCATTTAGGACATCTCAGTCGCCGCTTGGAGCTCCCGTGAGGCGTGCTT
GTCAATGCGGTAAGTGTCACTGATTTTGAACTATAACGACCGCGTGAGTCAAAATGACGCATGATTATCT
TTTACGTGACTTTTAAGATTTAACTCATACGATAATTATATTGTTATTTCATGTTCTACTTACGTGATAA
CTTATTATATATATATTTTCTTGTTATAGATATCAACTAGAATGCTAGCATGGGCCCAGATCT
Features (pLannotate 1.2.2; 23 found; start..end, strand, type, name):
      7..284     +  promoter       chicken β-actin promoter: No description available
    286..1303    +  intron         chimeric intron: chimera between introns from chicken β-actin and rabbit β-globin
   1370..1969    +  CDS            PuroR: puromycin N-acetyltransferase; pac from Streptomyces alboniger; confers resistance to puromycin
   1989..2007    +  misc_feature   MCS (fragment): pBluescript multiple cloning site
   2007..2595    +  misc_feature   WPRE: woodchuck hepatitis virus posttranscriptional regulatory element
   2616..3115    +  promoter       PGK promoter: mouse phosphoglycerate kinase 1 promoter
   3157..3179    +  CDS            VP48 (fragment): 3 tandem repeats of the minimal activation domain of herpes simplex virus VP16 (Cheng et al., 2013)
   3331..4125    +  CDS            RELA (fragment): TF65_HUMAN - Also known as NFKB3. Experimental evidence at protein level: Swiss-Prot protein existence level 1. NF-kappa-B is a pleiotropic transcription factor present in almost all cell types and is the endpoint of a series of signal transduction events that are initiated by a vast array of stimuli related to many biological processes such as inflammation, immunity, differentiation, cell growth, tumorigenesis and apoptosis. NF-kappa-B is a homo- or heterodimeric complex formed by the Rel-like domain- containing proteins RELA/p65, RELB, NFKB1/p105, NFKB1/p50, REL and NFKB2/p52. The heterodime
   4144..4713    +  CDS            Rta AD: transcriptional activation domain from the human herpesvirus 4 (Epstein-Barr virus) replication and transcription activator Rta/BRLF1 (Hardwick et al., 1992; Chavez et al., 2015)
   4741..5439    +  CDS            TagBFP: TagBFP is a basic (constitutively fluorescent) blue fluorescent protein published in 2008, derived from Entacmaea quadricolor. It is reported to be a very rapidly-maturing monomer with very low acid sensitivity.
   5506..8661    +  CDS            cas9: CAS9_STAAU - Experimental evidence at protein level: Swiss-Prot protein existence level 1. CRISPR (clustered regularly interspaced short palindromic repeat) is an adaptive immune system that provides protection against mobile genetic elements (viruses, transposable elements and conjugative plasmids). CRISPR clusters contain spacers, sequences complementary to antecedent mobile elements, and target invading nucleic acids. CRISPR clusters are transcribed and processed into CRISPR RNA (crRNA). In type II CRISPR systems correct processing of pre-crRNA requires a trans- encoded small RNA (tracrRNA)
   8662..8709    +  CDS            nucleoplasmin NLS: bipartite nuclear localization signal from nucleoplasmin
   9012..9030    -  promoter       T3 promoter: promoter for bacteriophage T3 RNA polymerase
   9073..9095    -  protein_bind   lac operator (fragment): The lac repressor binds to the lac operator to inhibit transcription in E. coli. This inhibition can be relieved by adding lactose or isopropyl-β-D-thiogalactopyranoside (IPTG). lac repressor encoded by lacI
   9099..9129    -  promoter       lac promoter: promoter for the E. coli lac operon
   9144..9165    -  protein_bind   CAP binding site: CAP binding activates transcription in the presence of cAMP. E. coli catabolite activator protein
   9178..9270    -  CDS            lacI (fragment): lac repressor; lacI; The lac repressor binds to the lac operator to inhibit transcription in E. coli. This inhibition can be relieved by adding lactose or isopropyl-β-D-thiogalactopyranoside (IPTG).
   9453..10041   -  rep_origin     ori: high-copy-number ColE1/pMB1/pBR322/pUC origin of replication
  10212..11072   -  CDS            AmpR: β-lactamase; bla; confers resistance to ampicillin, carbenicillin, and related antibiotics
  11073..11177   -  promoter       AmpR promoter: bla
  11230..11658   -  rep_origin     f1 ori (sequence partly withheld): f1 bacteriophage origin of replication; arrow indicates direction of (+) strand synthesis
  11663..11818   -  CDS            lacZα (fragment): LacZα fragment of β-galactosidase; lacZ fragment
  11826..11844   +  promoter       T7 promoter: promoter for bacteriophage T7 RNA polymerase
