[The description below was written by a language model from this plasmid's Addgene catalogue record and pLannotate feature annotations shown in this document.]
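Description:
pSLQ2840 is a 12.2 kb PiggyBac transposon plasmid for stable mammalian expression of a transcriptional activator built on nuclease-dead Staphylococcus aureus Cas9. It is maintained in E. coli through a high-copy ColE1/pUC origin with ampicillin resistance. The backbone also carries an f1 origin and pBluescript-type remnants (lac promoter/operator, lacZα fragment, T3 and T7 promoters). The PiggyBac terminal repeats expected from the backbone type are not called out in the feature table, so their positions cannot be confirmed from the annotation.

Two tandem expression units lie in the same orientation. In the first, the chicken β-actin promoter and chimeric intron of the CAG promoter drive puromycin N-acetyltransferase. This is followed by a WPRE, which enhances transcript stability and expression, and the unit allows puromycin selection of cells that have integrated the cassette. In the second, the mouse PGK promoter drives a single fusion protein. As annotated, it reads from the tripartite VPR activator (VP16-derived repeats, the p65/RELA activation region and the Epstein-Barr virus Rta activation domain), through TagBFP, to Sa dCas9 and a terminal nucleoplasmin NLS. This order matches the plasmid name, although the catalogue tag fields list some of the positions differently. They also mention an SV40 NLS that is not annotated, and the stated insert size appears to cover only the Cas9 portion.

When guided by an S. aureus-type sgRNA supplied separately, the fusion recruits activation domains to target promoters for CRISPR activation, while blue fluorescence reports its expression. Because Sa dCas9 recognises its own guide scaffold, the construct suits orthogonal, multiplexed gene regulation alongside other dCas9 species, as the associated work on orthogonal and inducible dCas9 regulators indicates.
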