Addgene plasmid #84246: pSLQ2840 pPB: CAG-Puro-WPRE PGK-VPR-tagBFP-SadCas9
Purpose: Expresses direct fusion VPR-Sa dCas9
Depositing lab: Stanley Qi. Depositing organization: Stanford University. Publication: Complex transcriptional modulation with orthogonal and inducible dCas9 regulators. Gao Y, Xiong X, Wong S, Charles EJ, Lim WA, Qi LS. Nat Methods. 2016 Oct 24. doi: 10.1038/nmeth.4042. PubMed 27776111.
Backbone
  Vector backbone: PB
  Backbone manufacturer: System Biosciences
  Total vector size (bp): 12211
  Vector type: Mammalian Expression, CRISPR, Synthetic Biology ; PiggyBac
  Selectable markers: Puromycin
Growth in bacteria
  Bacterial resistance: Ampicillin, 100 μg/mL
  Growth temperature: 37°C
  Growth strain: NEB Stable
  Copy number: High Copy
Gene/Insert 1
  Gene/Insert name: VPR-tagBFP-Sa dCas9
  Species: Synthetic; S. aureus
  Insert size (bp): 3134
  Promoter: PGK
  Tag / fusion protein: VPR (C terminal on insert); tagBFP (N terminal on insert); Nucleoplasmin NLS (N terminal on insert); SV40 NLS (C terminal on insert)
  Cloning method: Ligation Independent Cloning
  Sequencing primers: 5′ gaaggtcctccggaggcc; 3′ CGGTCTGTATATCGAGGTTTATTTATTAATTTG
Gene/Insert 2
  Gene/Insert name: Puro
  Insert size (bp): 606
  Promoter: CAG
  Cloning method: Ligation Independent Cloning
  Sequencing primers: 5′ tcggcttctggcgtgtga; 3′ AAGCAGCGTATCCACATAGC
Resource information
  A portion of this plasmid was derived from a plasmid made by: The Sa dCas9 gene was a gift from Feng Zhang (MIT).
Terms and licenses: Academic/Nonprofit Terms; Industry Terms: Not Available to Industry
How to cite: pSLQ2840 pPB: CAG-Puro-WPRE PGK-VPR-tagBFP-SadCas9 was a gift from Stanley Qi (Addgene plasmid # 84246 ; http://n2t.net/addgene:84246 ; RRID:Addgene_84246)
