>Addgene plasmid #84246 | pSLQ2840 pPB: CAG-Puro-WPRE PGK-VPR-tagBFP-SadCas9 | addgene partial sequence | sequence record 165719 | pCAG-F 5'-GCAACGTGCTGGTTATTGTG-3'
AGAATTCGCCACCATGACCATGACCGAGTACAAGCCCACGGTGCGCCTCGCCACCCGCGACGACGTCCCC
AGGGCCGTACGCACCCTCGCCGCCGCGTTCGCCGACTACCCCGCCACGCGCCACACCGTCGATCCGGACC
GCCACATCGAGCGGGTCACCGAGCTGCAAGAACTCTTCCTCACGCGCGTCGGGCTCGACATCGGCAAGGT
GTGGGTCGCGGACGACGGCGCCGCGGTGGCGGTCTGGACCACGCCGGAGAGCGTCGAAGCGGGGGCGGTG
TTCGCCGAGATCGGCCCGCGCATGGCCGAGTTGAGCGGTTCCCGGCTGGCCGCGCAGCAACAGATGGAAG
GCCTCCTGGCGCCGCACCGGCCCAAGGAGCCCGCGTGGTTCCTGGCCACCGTCGGCGTCTCGCCCGACCA
CCAGGGCAAGGGTCTGGGCAGCGCCGTCGTGCTCCCCGGAGTGGAGGCGGCCGAGCGCGCCGGGGTGCCC
GCCTTCCTGGAGACCTCCGCGCCCCGCAACCTCCCCTTCTACGAGCGGCTCGGCTTCACCGTCACCGCCG
ACGTCGAGGTGCCCGAAGGACCGCGCACCTGGTGCATGACCCGCAAGCCCGGTGCCTGAGTTTAAACCAT
GCAAGCTTGATATCAAGCTTATCGATAATCAACCTCTGGATTACAAAATTTGTGAAAGATTGACTGGTAT
TCTTAACTATGTTGCTCCTTTTACGCTATGTGGATACGCTGCTTTAATGCCTTTGTATCATGCTATTGCT
TCCCGTATGGCTTTCATTTTCTCCTCCTTGTATAAATCCTGGTTGCTGTCTCTTTATGAGGAGTTGTGGC
CCGTTGTCAGGCAACGTGGCGTGGTGTGCACTGTGTTTGCTGACGCAACCCCCACTGGTTGGGGCATTGC
CACCACCTGTCA
