>Addgene plasmid #84246 | pSLQ2840 pPB: CAG-Puro-WPRE PGK-VPR-tagBFP-SadCas9 | addgene partial sequence | sequence record 165720 | mPGK-F 5'-cattctgcacgcttcaaaag-3'
TCTCCTCTTCCTCATCTCCGGGCCTTTCGACCTGCAGCCCAAGCTTGTCGACGCCACCATGGATGCTTTA
GACGATTTTGACTTAGATATGCTTGGTTCAGACGCGTTAGACGACTTCGACCTAGACATGTTAGGCTCAG
ATGCATTGGACGACTTCGATTTAGATATGTTGGGCTCCGATGCCCTAGATGACTTTGATCTAGATATGCT
AGGTAGTCCCAAAAAGAAGAGGAAAGTGGGATCCCAGTATCTGCCCGACACAGATGATAGACACCGAATC
GAAGAGAAACGCAAGCGAACGTATGAAACCTTCAAATCGATCATGAAGAAATCGCCCTTCTCGGGTCCGA
CCGATCCCAGGCCCCCACCGAGAAGGATTGCGGTCCCGTCCCGCTCGTCGGCCAGCGTGCCGAAGCCTGC
GCCGCAGCCCTACCCCTTCACGTCGAGCCTGAGCACAATCAATTATGACGAGTTCCCGACGATGGTGTTC
CCCTCGGGACAAATCTCACAAGCCTCGGCGCTCGCACCAGCGCCTCCCCAAGTCCTTCCGCAAGCGCCTG
CCCCAGCGCCTGCACCGGCAATGGTGTCCGCCCTCGCACAGGCCCCTGCGCCCGTCCCCGTGCTCGCGCC
TGGACCGCCCCAGGCGGTCGCTCCACCGGCTCCGAAGCCGACGCAGGCCGGAGAGGGAACACTCTCCGAA
GCACTTCTTCAACTCCAGTTTGATGACGAGGATCTTGGAGCACTCCTTGGAAACTCGACAGACCCTGCGG
TGTTTACCGACCTCGCGTCAGTAGATAACTCCGAATTTCAGCAGCTTTTGAACCAGGGTATCCCGGTCGC
GCCACATACAACGGAGCCCATGTTGATGGAATACCCCGAAGCAATCACGAGACTTGTGACGGGAGCGCAG
CGGCCTCCCGATCCCGCACCCGCACCTTTGGGGGCACCTGGCCTCCCTAACGGACTTTTGAGCGGCGACG
AGGATTTCTCCTCCATCGCCGATATGGATTT
