>Addgene plasmid #84246 | pSLQ2840 pPB: CAG-Puro-WPRE PGK-VPR-tagBFP-SadCas9 | addgene partial sequence | sequence record 165738 | M13-Rev 5'-CAGGAAACAGCTATGACC-3'
CAATTAACCCTCACTAAAGGGAACAAAAGCTGGATTAATTAAGCGGCCGCATACGCGTATACTAGATTAA
CCCTAGAAAGATAATCATATTGTGACGTACGTTAAAGATAATCATGCGTAAAATTGACGCATGTGTTTTA
TCGGTCTGTATATCGAGGTTTATTTATTAATTTGAATAGATATTAAGTTTTATTATATTTACACTTACAT
ACTAATAATAAATTCAACAAACAATTTATTTATGTTTATTTATTTATTAAAAAAAAACAAAAACTCAAAA
TTTCTTCTATAAAGTAACAAAACTTTTAACTAGCTCGAGTTACTTTTTCTTTTTTGCCTGGCCGGCCTTT
TTCGTGGCCGCCGGCCTTTTGCCCTTTTTGATGATCTGAGGGTGCTTCTTAGATTTCACTTCATACAGGT
TGCCCAGAATGTCTGTGCTGTACTTCTTAATGCTCTGGGTCTTGGAGGCGATTGTCTTAATGATCCTGGG
GGGCCTCTTGTCGTTCATGTTTTCCAGGTACTCGCGGTAGGTGATGTCGATCATGTTCACTTCGATCCGG
TTCAGCAGGTCGTTGTTCACGCCGATCACTCTATACAGCTCGCCGTTGATCTTGATCAGATCGTTGTTGT
AGAAGGAGGCGATAAACTCGGCCTGGTTGCTGATCTTCTTCAGCTTCTTAGCTTCCTCATAGCACTTGCT
ATTCACTTCGTAGTAGTTTTCTTTTTTGATCACATCCAGATTCTTCACGGTCACGAACTTGTACACGCCA
TTGTCCAGGTACACGTCGAATCTGTAGGGCTTCAGGGACAGCTTCACGACCTTGTTTCTGCTGTTGGGGT
AGTCGTCGGTGATGTCCAGATGGGCGTTCAGTTTGTTGCCGTAATACTTAATCTTCTTGATCACGGGGCC
GTTGTCCTTTTTGGAGTACTTGGTCAGGTAGTTCCCGGTTTCCTCGTAGTACTTGTACAGGGGATTCTTC
TC
